Features (pLannotate 1.2.2; 8 found; start..end, strand, type, name):
    126..230     +  promoter       AmpR promoter: bla
    221..301     -  CDS            int (fragment): INT2_ECOLX - Protein inferred from homology: Swiss-Prot protein existence level 3. Putative integrase believed to be involved in the insertion of antibiotic resistance genes into plasmids and transposons. From Escherichia coli.
    387..443     +  CDS            GmR (fragment): gentamycin acetyltransferase; aacC1; confers resistance to gentamycin
    450..1238    +  CDS            aadA: S3AD_ECOLX - Experimental evidence at protein level: Swiss-Prot protein existence level 1. Mediates bacterial resistance to the antibiotics streptomycin and spectinomycin. From Escherichia coli.
   1412..2000    +  rep_origin     ori: high-copy-number ColE1/pMB1/pBR322/pUC origin of replication
   2183..2232    +  CDS            lacI (fragment): lac repressor; lacI; The lac repressor binds to the lac operator to inhibit transcription in E. coli. This inhibition can be relieved by adding lactose or isopropyl-β-D-thiogalactopyranoside (IPTG).
   2329..2674    +  promoter       CaMV 35S promoter: strong constitutive promoter from cauliflower mosaic virus
   2626..2672    +  promoter       minimal CaMV 35S promoter: minimal 35S promoter from cauliflower mosaic virus
>Addgene plasmid | pICSL13002 | analyzer sequence | sequence record 75023
CCATTGAGACCACGAAGTGGCTCTTCAGTGGACGAAAGGGCCTCGTGATACGCCTATTTTTATAGGTTAA
TGTCATGATAATAATGGTTTCTTAGACGTCAGGTGGCACTTTTCGGGGAAATGTGCGCGGAACCCCTATT
TGTTTATTTTTCTAAATACATTCAAATATGTATCCGCTCATGAGACAATAACCCTGATAAATGCTTCAAT
AATATTGAAAAAGGAAGAGTATGCGCTCACGCAACTGGTCCAGAACCTTGACCGAACGCAGCGGTGGTAA
CGGCGCAGTGGCGGTTTTCATGGCTTGTTATGACTGTTTTTTTGGGGTACAGTCTATGCCTCGGGCATCC
AAGCAGCAAGCGCGTTACGCCGTGGGTCGATGTTTGATGTTATGGAGCAGCAACGATGTTACGCAGCAGG
GCAGTCGCCCTAAAACAAAGTTAAACATCATGAGGGAAGCGGTGATCGCCGAAGTATCGACTCAACTATC
AGAGGTAGTTGGCGTCATCGAGCGCCATCTCGAACCGACGTTGCTGGCCGTACATTTGTACGGCTCCGCA
GTGGATGGCGGCCTGAAGCCACACAGCGATATTGATTTGCTGGTTACGGTGACCGTAAGGCTTGATGAAA
CAACGCGGCGAGCTTTGATCAACGACCTTTTGGAAACTTCGGCTTCCCCTGGAGAGAGCGAGATTCTCCG
CGCTGTAGAAGTCACCATTGTTGTGCACGACGACATCATTCCGTGGCGTTATCCAGCTAAGCGCGAACTG
CAATTTGGAGAATGGCAGCGCAATGACATTCTTGCAGGTATCTTCGAGCCAGCCACGATCGACATTGATC
TGGCTATCTTGCTGACAAAAGCAAGAGAACATAGCGTTGCCTTGGTAGGTCCAGCGGCGGAGGAACTCTT
TGATCCGGTTCCTGAACAGGATCTATTTGAGGCGCTAAATGAAACCTTAACGCTATGGAACTCGCCGCCC
GACTGGGCTGGCGATGAGCGAAATGTAGTGCTTACGTTGTCCCGCATTTGGTACAGCGCAGTAACCGGCA
AAATCGCGCCGAAGGATGTCGCTGCCGACTGGGCAATGGAGCGCCTGCCGGCCCAGTATCAGCCCGTCAT
ACTTGAAGCTAGACAGGCTTATCTTGGACAAGAAGAAGATCGCTTGGCCTCGCGCGCAGATCAGTTGGAA
GAATTTGTCCATTACGTAAAAGGCGAGATCACCAAGGTAGTCGGCAAATAACTGTCAGACCAAGTTTACT
CATATATACTTTAGATTGATTTAAAACTTCATTTTTAATTTAAAAGGATCTAGGTGAAGATCCTTTTTGA
TAATCTCATGACCAAAATCCCTTAACGTGAGTTTTCGTTCCACTGAGCGTCAGACCCCGTAGAAAAGATC
AAAGGATCTTCTTGAGATCCTTTTTTTCTGCGCGTAATCTGCTGCTTGCAAACAAAAAAACCACCGCTAC
CAGCGGTGGTTTGTTTGCCGGATCAAGAGCTACCAACTCTTTTTCCGAAGGTAACTGGCTTCAGCAGAGC
GCAGATACCAAATACTGTCCTTCTAGTGTAGCCGTAGTTAGGCCACCACTTCAAGAACTCTGTAGCACCG
CCTACATACCTCGCTCTGCTAATCCTGTTACCAGTGGCTGCTGCCAGTGGCGATAAGTCGTGTCTTACCG
GGTTGGACTCAAGACGATAGTTACCGGATAAGGCGCAGCGGTCGGGCTGAACGGGGGGTTCGTGCACACA
GCCCAGCTTGGAGCGAACGACCTACACCGAACTGAGATACCTACAGCGTGAGCTATGAGAAAGCGCCACG
CTTCCCGAAGGGAGAAAGGCGGACAGGTATCCGGTAAGCGGCAGGGTCGGAACAGGAGAGCGCACGAGGG
AGCTTCCAGGGGGAAACGCCTGGTATCTTTATAGTCCTGTCGGGTTTCGCCACCTCTGACTTGAGCGTCG
ATTTTTGTGATGCTCGTCAGGGGGGCGGAGCCTATGGAAAAACGCCAGCAACGCGGCCTTTTTACGGTTC
CTGGCCTTTTGCTGGCCTTTTGCTCACATGTTCTTTCCTGCGTTATCCCCTGATTCTGTGGATAACCGTA
TTACCGCCTTTGAGTGAGCTGATACCGCTCGCCGCAGCCGAACGACCGAGCGCAGCGAGTCAGTGAGCGA
GGAAGCGGAAGAGCGCCCAATACGCAAACCGCCTCTCCCCGCGCGTTGGCCGATTCATTAATCACTCTGT
GGTCTCAGGAGGTCAACATGGTGGAGCACGACACTCTGGTCTACTCCAAAAATGTCAAAGATACAGTCTC
AGAAGATCAAAGGGCTATTGAGACTTTTCAACAAAGGATAATTTCGGGAAACCTCCTCGGATTCCATTGC
CCAGCTATCTGTCACTTCATCGAAAGGACAGTAGAAAAGGAAGGTGGCTCCTACAAATGCCATCATTGCG
ATAAAGGAAAGGCTATCATTCAAGATCTCTCTGCCGACAGTGGTCCCAAAGATGGACCCCCACCCACGAG
GAGCATCGTGGAAAAAGAAGAGGTTCCAACCACGTCTACAAAGCAAGTGGATTGATGTGACATCTCCACT
GACGTAAGGGATGACGCACAATCCCACTATCCTTCGCAAGACCCTTCCTCTATATAAGGAAGTTCATTTC
ATTTGGAGAGGACACGC
